>Addgene plasmid #235947 | pME_Cp_0_6_022_rbcL_5'Hom_rev_Cr | addgene full sequence | sequence record 476150 | Addgene NGS Result
GGTCTCGCGCTGTAAGTAAACTGCGTAAGACGACCGACATATACCTAAAGGCCCTTTCTATGCTCGACTG
ATAAGACAAGTACATAAATTTGCTAGTTTACATTATTTTTTATTTCTAAATATATAATATATTTAAATGT
ATTTAAAATTTTTCAACAATTTTTAAATTATATTTCCGGACAGATTATTTTAGGATCGTCAAAAGAAGTT
ACATTTATTTATATAAATGGTTCCACAAACAGAAACTAAAGCAGGTGCTGGATTCAAAGCCGGTGTAAAA
GACTACCGTTTAACATACTACACACCTGATTACGTAGTAAGAGATACTGATATTTTAGCTGCATTCCGTA
TGACTCCACAACCAGGTGTTCCACCTGAAGAATGTGGTGCTGCTGTAGCTGCTGAATCTTCAACAGGTAC
ATGGACTACAGTATGGACTGACGGTTTAACAAGTCTTGACCGTTACAAAGGTCGTTGTTACGATATCGAA
CCAGTTCCGGGTGAAGACAACCAATACATTGCTTACGTAGCTTACCCAATCGACTTATTCGAAGAAGGTT
CAGTAACTAACATGTTCACTTCTATTGTAGGTAACGTATTCGGTTTCAAAGCTTTACGTGCTCTACGTCT
TGAAGACCTTCGTATTCCACCTGCTTACGTTAAAACATTCGTAGGTCCTCCACACGGTATTCAGGTAGAA
CGTGACAAATTAAACAAATATGGTCGTGGTCTTTTAGGTTGTACAATCAAACCTAAATTAGGTCTTTCAG
CTAAAAACTACGGTCGTGCAGTTTATGAATGTTTACGTGGTGGTCTTGACTTTACTAAAGACGACGAAAA
CGTAAACTCACAACCATTCATGCGTTGGCGTGACCGTTTCCTTTTCGTTGCTGAAGCTATTTACAAAGCT
CAAGCAGAAACAGGTGAAGTTAAAGGTCACTACTTAAACGCTACTGCTGGTACTTGTGAAGAAATGATGA
AACGTGCAGTATGTGCTAAAGAATTAGGTGTACCTATTATTATGCACGACTACTTAACAGGTGGTTTCAC
AGCTAACACTTCATTAGCTATCTACTGTCGTGACAACGGTCTTCTTCTACACATCCACCGTGCTATGCAC
GCGGTTATTGACCGTCAACGTAACCACGGTATTCACTTCCGTGTTCTTGCTAAAGCTCTTCGTATGTCTG
GTGGTGACCACCTTCACTCTGGTACTGTTGTAGGTAAACTAGAAGGTGAACGTGAAGTTACTCTAGGTTT
CGTAGACTTAATGCGTGATGACTACGTTGAAAAAGACCGTAGCCGTGGTATTTACTTCACTCAAGACTGG
TGTTCAATGCCAGGTGTTATGCCAGTTGCTTCAGGTGGTATTCACGTATGGCACATGCCAGCTTTAGTTG
AAATCTTCGGTGATGACGCATGTCTTCAGTTCGGTGGTGGTACTCTAGGTCACCCTTGGGGTAACGCTCC
AGGTGCTGCAGCTAACCGTGTAGCTCTTGAAGCTTGTACTCAAGCTCGTAACGAAGGTCGTGACCTTGCT
CGTGAAGGTGGCGACGTAATTCGTTCAGCTTGTAAATGGTCACCAGAACTTGCTGCTGCATGTGAAGTTT
GGAAAGAAATTAAATTCGAATTTGATACTATTGACAAACTTTAATTTTTATTTTTCATGATGTTTATGTG
AATAGCATAAACATCGTTTTTATTTTTATGGTGTTTAGGTTAAATACCTAAACATCATTTTACATTTTTA
AAATTAAGTTCTAAAGTTATCTTTTGTTTAAATTTGCCTGTCTTTATAAATTACGATGTGCCAGAAAAAT
AAAATCTTAGCTTTTTATTATAGAATTTATCTTTATGTATTATATTTTATAAGTTATAATAAAAGAAATA
GTAACATACTAAAGCGGATGTAACTCAATCGGTAGAGTGCGATCCTTCCAAGTTCGAGGTTGTGGGTTCG
AGTCCCATCATCCGCTAAACCAATCTATAAAAGTTGTTGAATATGCTGAAATGTTTTCAAAGAAAAAGCC
TAGTTTTTCTTTTACAACAAGCAAAGAACAATTGGCATTCTTTGATTGTAAGAAAATGCGCTTACGTGGA
GTTATGTGTTTTTACTGTTCGAGACGAGACTGAGACCACTCATCGCGACTAGTAGCGGCCGCTGCAGTCC
GGCAAAAAAGGGCAAGGTGTCACCACCCTGCCCTTTTTCTTTAAAACCGAAAAGATTACTTCGCGTTATG
CAGGCTTCCTCGCTCACTGACTCGCTGCGCTCGGTCGTTCGGCTGCGGCGAGCGGTATCAGCTCACTCAA
AGGCGGTAATACGGTTATCCACAGAATCAGGGGATAACGCAGGAAAGAACATGTGAGCAAAAGGCCAGCA
AAAGGCCAGGAACCGTAAAAAGGCCGCGTTGCTGGCGTTTTTCCATAGGCTCCGCCCCCCTGACGAGCAT
CACAAAAATCGACGCTCAAGTCAGAGGTGGCGAAACCCGACAGGACTATAAAGATACCAGGCGTTTCCCC
CTGGAAGCTCCCTCGTGCGCTCTCCTGTTCCGACCCTGCCGCTTACCGGATACCTGTCCGCCTTTCTCCC
TTCGGGAAGCGTGGCGCTTTCTCATAGCTCACGCTGTAGGTATCTCAGTTCGGTGTAGGTCGTTCGCTCC
AAGCTGGGCTGTGTGCACGAACCCCCCGTTCAGCCCGACCGCTGCGCCTTATCCGGTAACTATCGTCTTG
AGTCCAACCCGGTAAGACACGACTTATCGCCACTGGCAGCAGCCACTGGTAACAGGATTAGCAGAGCGAG
GTATGTAGGCGGTGCTACAGAGTTCTTGAAGTGGTGGCCTAACTACGGCTACACTAGAAGAACAGTATTT
GGTATCTGCGCTCTGCTGAAGCCAGTTACCTTCGGAAAAAGAGTTGGTAGCTCTTGATCCGGCAAACAAA
CCACCGCTGGTAGCGGTGGTTTTTTTGTTTGCAAGCAGCAGATTACGCGCAGAAAAAAAGGATCTCAAGA
AGATCCTTTGATCTTTTCTACGGGGTCTGACGCTCAGTGGAACGAAAACTCACGTTAAGGGATTTTGGTC
ATGAGATTATCAAAAAGGATCTTCACCTAGATCCTTTTAAATTAAAAATGAAGTTTTAAATCAATCTAAA
GTATATATGAGTAAACTTGGTCTGACAGCTCGAGGCTTGGATTCTCACCAATAAAAAACGCCCGGCGGCA
ACCGAGCGTTCTGAACAAATCCAGATGGAGTTCTGAGGTCATTACTGGATCTATCAACAGGAGTCCAAGC
GAGCTCGATATCAAATTACGCCCCGCCCTGCCACTCGTCGCAGTACTGTTGTAATTCATTAAGCATTCTG
CCGACATGGAAGCCATCACAAACGGCATGATGAACCTGAATCGCCAGCGGCATCAGCACCTTGTCGCCTT
GCGTATAATATTTGCCCATGGTGAAAACGGGGGCGAAGAAGTTGTCCATATTGGCCACGTTTAAATCAAA
ACTGGTGAAACTCACCCAGGGATTGGCTGATACGAAAAACATATTCTCAATAAACCCTTTAGGGAAATAG
GCCAGGTTTTCACCGTAACACGCCACATCTTGCGAATATATGTGTAGAAACTGCCGGAAATCGTCGTGGT
ATTCACTCCAGAGTGATGAAAACGTTTCAGTTTGCTCATGGAAAACGGTGTAACAAGGGTGAACACTATC
CCATATCACCAGCTCACCGTCTTTCATTGCCATACGAAATTCCGGATGAGCATTCATCAGGCGGGCAAGA
ATGTGAATAAAGGCCGGATAAAACTTGTGCTTATTTTTCTTTACGGTCTTTAAAAAGGCCGTAATATCCA
GCTGAACGGTCTGGTTATAGGTACATTGAGCAACTGACTGAAATGCCTCAAAATGTTCTTTACGATGCCA
TTGGGATATATCAACGGTGGTATATCCAGTGATTTTTTTCTCCATTTTAGCTTCCTTAGCTCCTGAAAAT
CTCGATAACTCAAAAAATACGCCCGGTAGTGATCTTATTTCATTATGGTGAAAGTTGGAACCTCTTACGT
GCCCGATCAACTCGAGTGCCACCTGACGTCTAAGAAACCATTATTATCATGACATTAACCTATAAAAATA
GGCGTATCACGAGGCAGAATTTCAGATAAAAAAAATCCTTAGCTTTCGCTAAGGATGATTTCTGGAATTC
GCGGCCGCTTCTAGAGCGATGAGT
Features (pLannotate 1.2.2; 10 found; start..end, strand, type, name):
    227..1651    +  CDS            rbcL: RBL_CHLRE - Experimental evidence at protein level: Swiss-Prot protein existence level 1. RuBisCO catalyzes two reactions: the carboxylation of D- ribulose 1,5-bisphosphate, the primary event in carbon dioxide fixation, as well as the oxidative fragmentation of the pentose substrate in the photorespiration process. Both reactions occur simultaneously and in competition at the same active site. From Chlamydomonas reinhardtii (Chlamydomonas smithii).
   1903..1975    +  ncRNA          tRNA: Accession: RF00005 - tRNA
   2148..2167    +  misc_feature   BioBrick suffix: universal suffix for all parts
   2168..2225    +  terminator     his operon terminator: This putative transcriptin terminator from the E. coli his operon has a 2-bp deletion introduced during synthesis. Its efficiency has not been determined.
   2420..3008    -  rep_origin     ori: high-copy-number ColE1/pMB1/pBR322/pUC origin of replication
   3191..3285    -  terminator     lambda t0 terminator: transcription terminator from phage lambda
   3309..3965    -  CDS            cat: CAT_ECOLX - Experimental evidence at protein level: Swiss-Prot protein existence level 1. This enzyme is an effector of chloramphenicol resistance in bacteria. From Escherichia coli. This protein is used as a marker in many commonly used cloning vectors, such as pACYC184.
   3966..4063    -  promoter       cat promoter: promoter of the E. coli cat gene encoding chloramphenicol acetyltransferase
   4149..4192    -  terminator     bacterial terminator: putative bacterial transcription terminator
   4195..4216    +  misc_feature   BioBrick prefix: BioBrick prefix for parts that do not start with "ATG"
