[The description below was written by a language model from this plasmid's Addgene catalogue record and pLannotate feature annotations shown in this document.]
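Description:
pME_Cp_0_6_022_rbcL_5'Hom_rev_Cr is a small (about 4.2 kb) synthetic-biology part plasmid from a modular cloning toolkit for engineering the chloroplast of Chlamydomonas reinhardtii. It is built on the pME_Cp_UAV_GFP backbone, whose name suggests a universal acceptor with a GFP placeholder, although no GFP is annotated in the finished plasmid. The part was inserted through BsaI sites that were destroyed during cloning, consistent with Golden Gate-style assembly. The plasmid is propagated in E. coli at high copy from a ColE1/pUC-type origin and is selected with chloramphenicol through a cat gene driven by its native cat promoter and followed by the lambda t0 terminator. Additional bacterial terminators (including a his operon terminator) and BioBrick prefix and suffix sequences flank the insert position, insulating the part from backbone transcription.

The payload is a roughly 2.1 kb segment of C. reinhardtii chloroplast DNA serving as the 5' homology arm for the rbcL locus. Annotation shows that it spans the full coding sequence of rbcL, the large subunit of RuBisCO, together with a downstream tRNA gene. No separate promoter, reporter or chloroplast selection marker is annotated, in keeping with its role as a single building block rather than a complete transformation vector. According to the record, the arm is supplied in the reverse orientation and occupies the "M2" position of the assembly scheme. It would be combined with other toolkit parts, presumably including a matching 3' homology arm and expression cassettes, so that the assembled construct integrates into the chloroplast genome at rbcL by homologous recombination.
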