Addgene plasmid #235947: pME_Cp_0_6_022_rbcL_5'Hom_rev_Cr
Purpose: 5'Homology rbcL reverse in the M2 position used for genome integration at the rbcL locus
Depositing lab: Tobias Erb. Depositing organization: Max Planck Institute for Terrestrial Microbiology. Publication: A modular high-throughput approach for advancing synthetic biology in the chloroplast of Chlamydomonas. Inckemann RM, Chotel T, Burgis M, Brinkmann CK, Andreas L, Baumann J, Sharma P, Klose M, Barrett J, Ries F, Paczia N, Glatter T, Mackinder LCM, Willmund F, Erb TJ. Nat Plants. 2025 Nov;11(11):2332-2349. doi: 10.1038/s41477-025-02126-2. Epub 2025 Nov 3. PubMed 41184475.
Backbone
  Vector backbone: pME_Cp_UAV_GFP
  Backbone size w/o insert (bp): 2101
  Vector type: Synthetic Biology
Growth in bacteria
  Bacterial resistance: Chloramphenicol, 25 μg/mL
  Growth temperature: 37°C
  Growth strain: DH5alpha
  Copy number: High Copy
Gene/Insert
  Gene/Insert name: rbcL 5'Homology reverse
  Species: Chlamydomonas reinhardtii
  Insert size (bp): 2123
  Cloning method: Restriction Enzyme; 5′ cloning site BsaI (destroyed during cloning); 3′ cloning site BsaI (destroyed during cloning)
  Sequencing primers: 5′ CGTATCACGAGGCAGAATTTC; 3′ CCTGCATAACGCGAAGTAATC
Terms and licenses: Academic/Nonprofit Terms; Industry Terms: Not Available to Industry
Depositor comments: Please visit https://doi.org/10.1101/2024.05.08.593163 for bioRxiv preprint.
How to cite: pME_Cp_0_6_022_rbcL_5'Hom_rev_Cr was a gift from Tobias Erb (Addgene plasmid # 235947 ; http://n2t.net/addgene:235947 ; RRID:Addgene_235947)
